Addgene plasmid #240621: ABE-NW-NL
Purpose: Adenine base editor with narrowed editing window
Depositing lab: Tingting Jiang. Publication: A streamlined base editor engineering strategy to reduce bystander editing. Valdez I, O'Connor I, Patel D, Gierer K, Harrington J, Ellis E, Caponetti SA, Sebra RP, Valley HC, Coote K, Mense M, Marro SG, Jiang T. Nat Commun. 2025 Aug 30;16(1):8115. doi: 10.1038/s41467-025-63609-6. PubMed 40885742.
Backbone
  Vector backbone: pCMV
  Vector type: Mammalian Expression, CRISPR
Growth in bacteria
  Bacterial resistance: Ampicillin, 100 μg/mL
  Growth temperature: 37°C
  Growth strain: DH5alpha
  Copy number: High Copy
Gene/Insert
  Gene/Insert name: TadA8e(N108Q,M151C,Q154Y)-nCas9 (D10A)
  Species: Synthetic
  Mutation: TadA8e(N108Q,M151C,Q154Y), Cas9(D10A)
  Cloning method: Gibson Cloning
Terms and licenses: Academic/Nonprofit Terms; Industry Terms: Not Available to Industry
How to cite: ABE-NW-NL was a gift from Tingting Jiang (Addgene plasmid # 240621 ; http://n2t.net/addgene:240621 ; RRID:Addgene_240621)
