[The description below was written by a language model from this plasmid's Addgene catalogue record and pLannotate feature annotations shown in this document.]
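Description:
ABE-NW-NL is a mammalian expression plasmid on a pCMV backbone that encodes an adenine base editor engineered to have a narrowed editing window. It is propagated in E. coli as a high-copy plasmid through a ColE1/pUC-type origin and selected with ampicillin via the β-lactamase gene under its native bla promoter. The backbone also carries short remnants of lac regulatory elements, a lacI fragment, a bom fragment and small SV40 promoter and polylinker fragments. These appear to be cloning-vector leftovers and have no evident role in the editor's function. No mammalian selection marker or reporter is annotated.

The payload is a single synthetic open reading frame driven by the human CMV immediate-early enhancer and promoter and terminated by the bovine growth hormone polyadenylation signal. A T7 promoter lies between the CMV promoter and the coding region and could support in vitro transcription. The reading frame fuses a TadA8e deaminase domain, an evolved derivative of the E. coli tRNA adenosine deaminase TadA, to Streptococcus pyogenes Cas9 carrying the D10A mutation. The annotation tool labels the Cas9 portion as two adjoining pieces, one of them "dCas9", but the catalogue entry identifies it as a D10A nickase. The TadA8e domain carries three substitutions, N108Q, M151C and Q154Y.

In such editors, a guide RNA directs the nickase to its target, where the deaminase converts adenosine to inosine in the exposed single strand, giving A•T to G•C changes. The associated publication title indicates the design aim was to reduce bystander editing. No guide RNA cassette is annotated, so a guide would presumably have to be supplied separately. Nuclear localisation signals and linkers are not annotated in the feature table.
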