Features (pLannotate 1.2.2; 17 found; start..end, strand, type, name):
    132..335     +  promoter       CMV promoter: human cytomegalovirus (CMV) immediate early promoter
    377..395     +  promoter       T7 promoter: promoter for bacteriophage T7 RNA polymerase
    466..957     +  CDS            tadA: TADA_ECOLI - Also known as yfhC. Experimental evidence at protein level: Swiss-Prot protein existence level 1. Catalyzes the deamination of adenosine to inosine at the wobble position 34 of tRNA(Arg2). Essential for cell viability. From Escherichia coli (strain K12).
    964..2565    +  CDS            dCas9(N): N-terminal portion of catalytically inactive Streptococcus pyogenes dCas9 carrying the D10A mutation (Zetsche et al., 2015)
   2566..5060    +  CDS            Cas9(C) (fragment): C-terminal portion of Streptococcus pyogenes Cas9 (Zetsche et al., 2015)
   5182..5406    +  polyA_signal   bGH poly(A) signal: bovine growth hormone polyadenylation signal
   5410..5431    +  promoter       SV40 promoter (fragment): SV40 enhancer and early promoter
   5436..5452    +  misc_feature   MCS (fragment): pBluescript multiple cloning site
   5501..5517    -  protein_bind   lac operator: The lac repressor binds to the lac operator to inhibit transcription in E. coli. This inhibition can be relieved by adding lactose or isopropyl-β-D-thiogalactopyranoside (IPTG). lac repressor encoded by lacI
   5525..5555    -  promoter       lac promoter: promoter for the E. coli lac operon
   5570..5591    -  protein_bind   CAP binding site: CAP binding activates transcription in the presence of cAMP. E. coli catabolite activator protein
   5604..5696    -  CDS            lacI (fragment): lac repressor; lacI; The lac repressor binds to the lac operator to inhibit transcription in E. coli. This inhibition can be relieved by adding lactose or isopropyl-β-D-thiogalactopyranoside (IPTG).
   5879..6467    -  rep_origin     ori: high-copy-number ColE1/pMB1/pBR322/pUC origin of replication
   6638..7498    -  CDS            AmpR: β-lactamase; bla; confers resistance to ampicillin, carbenicillin, and related antibiotics
   7499..7603    -  promoter       AmpR promoter: bla
   7674..7718    -  misc_feature   bom (fragment): basis of mobility region from pBR322
   7949..131     +  enhancer       CMV enhancer (across the origin): human cytomegalovirus immediate early enhancer
>Addgene plasmid #240621 | ABE-NW-NL | addgene full sequence | sequence record 480853 | Addgene NGS Result
ATATGCCAAGTACGCCCCCTATTGACGTCAATGACGGTAAATGGCCCGCCTGGCATTATGCCCAGTACAT
GACCTTATGGGACTTTCCTACTTGGCAGTACATCTACGTATTAGTCATCGCTATTACCATGGTGATGCGG
TTTTGGCAGTACATCAATGGGCGTGGATAGCGGTTTGACTCACGGGGATTTCCAAGTCTCCACCCCATTG
ACGTCAATGGGAGTTTGTTTTGGCACCAAAATCAACGGGACTTTCCAAAATGTCGTAACAACTCCGCCCC
ATTGACGCAAATGGGCGGTAGGCGTGTACGGTGGGAGGTCTATATAAGCAGAGCTGGTTTAGTGAACCGT
CAGATCCGCTAGAGATCCGCGGCCGCTAATACGACTCACTATAGGGAGAGCCGCCACCATGAAACGGACA
GCCGACGGGAGCGAGTTCGAGTCACCAAAGAAGAAGCGGAAAGTCTCTGAGGTGGAGTTTTCCCACGAGT
ACTGGATGAGACATGCCCTGACCCTGGCCAAGAGGGCACGGGATGAGAGGGAGGTGCCTGTGGGAGCCGT
GCTGGTGCTGAACAATAGAGTGATCGGCGAGGGCTGGAACAGAGCCATCGGCCTGCACGACCCAACAGCC
CATGCCGAAATTATGGCCCTGAGACAGGGCGGCCTGGTCATGCAGAACTACAGACTGATTGACGCCACCC
TGTACGTGACATTCGAGCCTTGCGTGATGTGCGCCGGCGCCATGATCCACTCTAGGATCGGCCGCGTGGT
GTTTGGCGTGAGGCAATCAAAAAGAGGCGCCGCAGGCTCCCTGATGAACGTGCTGAACTACCCCGGCATG
AATCACCGCGTCGAAATTACCGAGGGAATCCTGGCAGATGAATGTGCCGCCCTGCTGTGCGATTTCTATC
GGTGTCCTAGATATGTGTTCAATGCTCAGAAGAAGGCCCAGAGCTCCATCAACGACAAGAAGTACAGCAT
CGGCCTGGCCATCGGCACCAACTCTGTGGGCTGGGCCGTGATCACCGACGAGTACAAGGTGCCCAGCAAG
AAATTCAAGGTGCTGGGCAACACCGACCGGCACAGCATCAAGAAGAACCTGATCGGAGCCCTGCTGTTCG
ACAGCGGCGAAACAGCCGAGGCCACCCGGCTGAAGAGAACCGCCAGAAGAAGATACACCAGACGGAAGAA
CCGGATCTGCTATCTGCAAGAGATCTTCAGCAACGAGATGGCCAAGGTGGACGACAGCTTCTTCCACAGA
CTGGAAGAGTCCTTCCTGGTGGAAGAGGATAAGAAGCACGAGCGGCACCCCATCTTCGGCAACATCGTGG
ACGAGGTGGCCTACCACGAGAAGTACCCCACCATCTACCACCTGAGAAAGAAACTGGTGGACAGCACCGA
CAAGGCCGACCTGCGGCTGATCTATCTGGCCCTGGCCCACATGATCAAGTTCCGGGGCCACTTCCTGATC
GAGGGCGACCTGAACCCCGACAACAGCGACGTGGACAAGCTGTTCATCCAGCTGGTGCAGACCTACAACC
AGCTGTTCGAGGAAAACCCCATCAACGCCAGCGGCGTGGACGCCAAGGCCATCCTGTCTGCCAGACTGAG
CAAGAGCAGACGGCTGGAAAATCTGATCGCCCAGCTGCCCGGCGAGAAGAAGAATGGCCTGTTCGGAAAC
CTGATTGCCCTGAGCCTGGGCCTGACCCCCAACTTCAAGAGCAACTTCGACCTGGCCGAGGATGCCAAAC
TGCAGCTGAGCAAGGACACCTACGACGACGACCTGGACAACCTGCTGGCCCAGATCGGCGACCAGTACGC
CGACCTGTTTCTGGCCGCCAAGAACCTGTCCGACGCCATCCTGCTGAGCGACATCCTGAGAGTGAACACC
GAGATCACCAAGGCCCCCCTGAGCGCCTCTATGATCAAGAGATACGACGAGCACCACCAGGACCTGACCC
TGCTGAAAGCTCTCGTGCGGCAGCAGCTGCCTGAGAAGTACAAAGAGATTTTCTTCGACCAGAGCAAGAA
CGGCTACGCCGGCTACATTGACGGCGGAGCCAGCCAGGAAGAGTTCTACAAGTTCATCAAGCCCATCCTG
GAAAAGATGGACGGCACCGAGGAACTGCTCGTGAAGCTGAACAGAGAGGACCTGCTGCGGAAGCAGCGGA
CCTTCGACAACGGCAGCATCCCCCACCAGATCCACCTGGGAGAGCTGCACGCCATTCTGCGGCGGCAGGA
AGATTTTTACCCATTCCTGAAGGACAACCGGGAAAAGATCGAGAAGATCCTGACCTTCCGCATCCCCTAC
TACGTGGGCCCTCTGGCCAGGGGAAACAGCAGATTCGCCTGGATGACCAGAAAGAGCGAGGAAACCATCA
CCCCCTGGAACTTCGAGGAAGTGGTGGACAAGGGCGCTTCCGCCCAGAGCTTCATCGAGCGGATGACCAA
CTTCGATAAGAACCTGCCCAACGAGAAGGTGCTGCCCAAGCACAGCCTGCTGTACGAGTACTTCACCGTG
TATAACGAGCTGACCAAAGTGAAATACGTGACCGAGGGAATGAGAAAGCCCGCCTTCCTGAGCGGCGAGC
AGAAAAAGGCCATCGTGGACCTGCTGTTCAAGACCAACCGGAAAGTGACCGTGAAGCAGCTGAAAGAGGA
CTACTTCAAGAAAATCGAGTGCTTCGACTCCGTGGAAATCTCCGGCGTGGAAGATCGGTTCAACGCCTCC
CTGGGCACATACCACGATCTGCTGAAAATTATCAAGGACAAGGACTTCCTGGACAATGAGGAAAACGAGG
ACATTCTGGAAGATATCGTGCTGACCCTGACACTGTTTGAGGACAGAGAGATGATCGAGGAACGGCTGAA
AACCTATGCCCACCTGTTCGACGACAAAGTGATGAAGCAGCTGAAGCGGCGGAGATACACCGGCTGGGGC
AGGCTGAGCCGGAAGCTGATCAACGGCATCCGGGACAAGCAGTCCGGCAAGACAATCCTGGATTTCCTGA
AGTCCGACGGCTTCGCCAACAGAAACTTCATGCAGCTGATCCACGACGACAGCCTGACCTTTAAAGAGGA
CATCCAGAAAGCCCAGGTGTCCGGCCAGGGCGATAGCCTGCACGAGCACATTGCCAATCTGGCCGGCAGC
CCCGCCATTAAGAAGGGCATCCTGCAGACAGTGAAGGTGGTGGACGAGCTCGTGAAAGTGATGGGCCGGC
ACAAGCCCGAGAACATCGTGATCGAAATGGCCAGAGAGAACCAGACCACCCAGAAGGGACAGAAGAACAG
CCGCGAGAGAATGAAGCGGATCGAAGAGGGCATCAAAGAGCTGGGCAGCCAGATCCTGAAAGAACACCCC
GTGGAAAACACCCAGCTGCAGAACGAGAAGCTGTACCTGTACTACCTGCAGAATGGGCGGGATATGTACG
TGGACCAGGAACTGGACATCAACCGGCTGTCCGACTACGATGTGGACCATATCGTGCCTCAGAGCTTTCT
GAAGGACGACTCCATCGACAACAAGGTGCTGACCAGAAGCGACAAGAACCGGGGCAAGAGCGACAACGTG
CCCTCCGAAGAGGTCGTGAAGAAGATGAAGAACTACTGGCGGCAGCTGCTGAACGCCAAGCTGATTACCC
AGAGAAAGTTCGACAATCTGACCAAGGCCGAGAGAGGCGGCCTGAGCGAACTGGATAAGGCCGGCTTCAT
CAAGAGACAGCTGGTGGAAACCCGGCAGATCACAAAGCACGTGGCACAGATCCTGGACTCCCGGATGAAC
ACTAAGTACGACGAGAATGACAAGCTGATCCGGGAAGTGAAAGTGATCACCCTGAAGTCCAAGCTGGTGT
CCGATTTCCGGAAGGATTTCCAGTTTTACAAAGTGCGCGAGATCAACAACTACCACCACGCCCACGACGC
CTACCTGAACGCCGTCGTGGGAACCGCCCTGATCAAAAAGTACCCTAAGCTGGAAAGCGAGTTCGTGTAC
GGCGACTACAAGGTGTACGACGTGCGGAAGATGATCGCCAAGAGCGAGCAGGAAATCGGCAAGGCTACCG
CCAAGTACTTCTTCTACAGCAACATCATGAACTTTTTCAAGACCGAGATTACCCTGGCCAACGGCGAGAT
CCGGAAGCGGCCTCTGATCGAGACAAACGGCGAAACCGGGGAGATCGTGTGGGATAAGGGCCGGGATTTT
GCCACCGTGCGGAAAGTGCTGAGCATGCCCCAAGTGAATATCGTGAAAAAGACCGAGGTGCAGACAGGCG
GCTTCAGCAAAGAGTCTATCCTGCCCAAGAGGAACAGCGATAAGCTGATCGCCAGAAAGAAGGACTGGGA
CCCTAAGAAGTACGGCGGCTTCGACAGCCCCACCGTGGCCTATTCTGTGCTGGTGGTGGCCAAAGTGGAA
AAGGGCAAGTCCAAGAAACTGAAGAGTGTGAAAGAGCTGCTGGGGATCACCATCATGGAAAGAAGCAGCT
TCGAGAAGAATCCCATCGACTTTCTGGAAGCCAAGGGCTACAAAGAAGTGAAAAAGGACCTGATCATCAA
GCTGCCTAAGTACTCCCTGTTCGAGCTGGAAAACGGCCGGAAGAGAATGCTGGCCTCTGCCGGCGAACTG
CAGAAGGGAAACGAACTGGCCCTGCCCTCCAAATATGTGAACTTCCTGTACCTGGCCAGCCACTATGAGA
AGCTGAAGGGCTCCCCCGAGGATAATGAGCAGAAACAGCTGTTTGTGGAACAGCACAAGCACTACCTGGA
CGAGATCATCGAGCAGATCAGCGAGTTCTCCAAGAGAGTGATCCTGGCCGACGCTAATCTGGACAAAGTG
CTGTCCGCCTACAACAAGCACCGGGATAAGCCCATCAGAGAGCAGGCCGAGAATATCATCCACCTGTTTA
CCCTGACCAATCTGGGAGCCCCTGCCGCCTTCAAGTACTTTGACACCACCATCGACCGGAAGAGGTACAC
CAGCACCAAAGAGGTGCTGGACGCCACCCTGATCCACCAGAGCATCACCGGCCTGTACGAGACACGGATC
GACCTGTCTCAGCTGGGAGGTGACTCTGGCGGCTCAAAAAGAACCGCCGACGGCAGCGAATTCGAGCCCA
AGAAGAAGAGGAAAGTCTAACCGGTCATCATCACCATCACCATTGAGTTTAAACCCGCTGATCAGCCTCG
ACTGTGCCTTCTAGTTGCCAGCCATCTGTTGTTTGCCCCTCCCCCGTGCCTTCCTTGACCCTGGAAGGTG
CCACTCCCACTGTCCTTTCCTAATAAAATGAGGAAATTGCATCGCATTGTCTGAGTAGGTGTCATTCTAT
TCTGGGGGGTGGGGTGGGGCAGGACAGCAAGGGGGAGGATTGGGAAGACAATAGCAGGCATGCTGGGGAT
GCGGTGGGCTCTATGGCTTCTGAGGCGGAAAGAACCAGCTGGGGCTCGATACCGTCGACCTCTAGCTAGA
GCTTGGCGTAATCATGGTCATAGCTGTTTCCTGTGTGAAATTGTTATCCGCTCACAATTCCACACAACAT
ACGAGCCGGAAGCATAAAGTGTAAAGCCTAGGGTGCCTAATGAGTGAGCTAACTCACATTAATTGCGTTG
CGCTCACTGCCCGCTTTCCAGTCGGGAAACCTGTCGTGCCAGCTGCATTAATGAATCGGCCAACGCGCGG
GGAGAGGCGGTTTGCGTATTGGGCGCTCTTCCGCTTCCTCGCTCACTGACTCGCTGCGCTCGGTCGTTCG
GCTGCGGCGAGCGGTATCAGCTCACTCAAAGGCGGTAATACGGTTATCCACAGAATCAGGGGATAACGCA
GGAAAGAACATGTGAGCAAAAGGCCAGCAAAAGGCCAGGAACCGTAAAAAGGCCGCGTTGCTGGCGTTTT
TCCATAGGCTCCGCCCCCCTGACGAGCATCACAAAAATCGACGCTCAAGTCAGAGGTGGCGAAACCCGAC
AGGACTATAAAGATACCAGGCGTTTCCCCCTGGAAGCTCCCTCGTGCGCTCTCCTGTTCCGACCCTGCCG
CTTACCGGATACCTGTCCGCCTTTCTCCCTTCGGGAAGCGTGGCGCTTTCTCATAGCTCACGCTGTAGGT
ATCTCAGTTCGGTGTAGGTCGTTCGCTCCAAGCTGGGCTGTGTGCACGAACCCCCCGTTCAGCCCGACCG
CTGCGCCTTATCCGGTAACTATCGTCTTGAGTCCAACCCGGTAAGACACGACTTATCGCCACTGGCAGCA
GCCACTGGTAACAGGATTAGCAGAGCGAGGTATGTAGGCGGTGCTACAGAGTTCTTGAAGTGGTGGCCTA
ACTACGGCTACACTAGAAGAACAGTATTTGGTATCTGCGCTCTGCTGAAGCCAGTTACCTTCGGAAAAAG
AGTTGGTAGCTCTTGATCCGGCAAACAAACCACCGCTGGTAGCGGTGGTTTTTTTGTTTGCAAGCAGCAG
ATTACGCGCAGAAAAAAAGGATCTCAAGAAGATCCTTTGATCTTTTCTACGGGGTCTGACACTCAGTGGA
ACGAAAACTCACGTTAAGGGATTTTGGTCATGAGATTATCAAAAAGGATCTTCACCTAGATCCTTTTAAA
TTAAAAATGAAGTTTTAAATCAATCTAAAGTATATATGAGTAAACTTGGTCTGACAGTTACCAATGCTTA
ATCAGTGAGGCACCTATCTCAGCGATCTGTCTATTTCGTTCATCCATAGTTGCCTGACTCCCCGTCGTGT
AGATAACTACGATACGGGAGGGCTTACCATCTGGCCCCAGTGCTGCAATGATACCGCGAGACCCACGCTC
ACCGGCTCCAGATTTATCAGCAATAAACCAGCCAGCCGGAAGGGCCGAGCGCAGAAGTGGTCCTGCAACT
TTATCCGCCTCCATCCAGTCTATTAATTGTTGCCGGGAAGCTAGAGTAAGTAGTTCGCCAGTTAATAGTT
TGCGCAACGTTGTTGCCATTGCTACAGGCATCGTGGTGTCACGCTCGTCGTTTGGTATGGCTTCATTCAG
CTCCGGTTCCCAACGATCAAGGCGAGTTACATGATCCCCCATGTTGTGCAAAAAAGCGGTTAGCTCCTTC
GGTCCTCCGATCGTTGTCAGAAGTAAGTTGGCCGCAGTGTTATCACTCATGGTTATGGCAGCACTGCATA
ATTCTCTTACTGTCATGCCATCCGTAAGATGCTTTTCTGTGACTGGTGAGTACTCAACCAAGTCATTCTG
AGAATAGTGTATGCGGCGACCGAGTTGCTCTTGCCCGGCGTCAATACGGGATAATACCGCGCCACATAGC
AGAACTTTAAAAGTGCTCATCATTGGAAAACGTTCTTCGGGGCGAAAACTCTCAAGGATCTTACCGCTGT
TGAGATCCAGTTCGATGTAACCCACTCGTGCACCCAACTGATCTTCAGCATCTTTTACTTTCACCAGCGT
TTCTGGGTGAGCAAAAACAGGAAGGCAAAATGCCGCAAAAAAGGGAATAAGGGCGACACGGAAATGTTGA
ATACTCATACTCTTCCTTTTTCAATATTATTGAAGCATTTATCAGGGTTATTGTCTCATGAGCGGATACA
TATTTGAATGTATTTAGAAAAATAAACAAATAGGGGTTCCGCGCACATTTCCCCGAAAAGTGCCACCTGA
CGTCGACGGATCGGGAGATCGATCTCCCGATCCCCTAGGGTCGACTCTCAGTACAATCTGCTCTGATGCC
GCATAGTTAAGCCAGTATCTGCTCCCTGCTTGTGTGTTGGAGGTCGCTGAGTAGTGCGCGAGCAAAATTT
AAGCTACAACAAGGCAAGGCTTGACCGACAATTGCATGAAGAATCTGCTTAGGGTTAGGCGTTTTGCGCT
GCTTCGCGATGTACGGGCCAGATATACGCGTTGACATTGATTATTGACTAGTTATTAATAGTAATCAATT
ACGGGGTCATTAGTTCATAGCCCATATATTGAGTTCCGCGTTACATAACTTACGGTAAATGGCCCGCCTG
GCTGACCGCCCAACGACCCCCGCCCATTGACGTCAATAATGACGTATGTTCCCATAGTAACGCCAATAGG
GACTTTCCATTGACGTCAATGGGTGGAGTATTTACGGTAAACTGCCCACTTGGCAGTACATCAAGTGTAT
C
